Addgene plasmid #84233: Osa-pCAMBIA-1301-STTM1432
Purpose: Disturb the expression of miR1432 in rice
Depositing lab: Guiliang Tang. Depositing organization: Michigan Technological University. Publication: Effective small RNA destruction by the expression of a short tandem target mimic in Arabidopsis. Yan J, Gu Y, Jia X, Kang W, Pan S, Tang X, Chen X, Tang G. Plant Cell. 2012 Feb;24(2):415-27. doi: 10.1105/tpc.111.094144. Epub 2012 Feb 17. PubMed 22345490.
Backbone
  Vector backbone: pCAMBIA-1301
  Backbone manufacturer: CAMBIA Company
  Backbone size w/o insert (bp): 11827
  Vector type: Bacterial Expression, Yeast Expression, Plant Expression
  Selectable markers: Hygromycin
Growth in bacteria
  Bacterial resistance: Chloramphenicol and Kanamycin, 25 & 50 μg/mL
  Growth temperature: 37°C
  Growth strain: DH5alpha
  Copy number: Unknown
Gene/Insert
  Gene/Insert name: miR1432 (alt name: Osa-miR1432)
  Species: Rice
  GenBank ID: miRBase (MI0006972)
  Promoter: 2x35S
  Cloning method: Restriction Enzyme; 5′ cloning site PacI (unknown if destroyed); 3′ cloning site PacI (unknown if destroyed)
  Sequencing primers: 5′ 35S promoter; 3′ AGGTTTAGTCGTCTCGTGTCTG
Terms and licenses: Academic/Nonprofit Terms; Industry Terms: Not Available to Industry
Depositor comments: This plasmid used to disturb miR1432’s expression by STTM method invented by Dr. Guiliang Tang’s Lab in Michigan Technological University (Plant cell, 2012), Houghton, MI, USA. The method used to construct this plasmid refers to Tang et al., (Methods, 2012) with minor revision. The STTM sequence in this plasmid may contain discrepancies compared to the reference sequence(s). According to the depositing lab, these mutations should not affect plasmid function. For additional published information regarding this plasmid, please see https://www.cell.com/molecular-plant/pdf/S1674-2052(18)30275-2.pdf?_returnURL=https%3A%2F%2Flinkinghub.elsevier.com%2Fretrieve%2Fpii%2FS1674205218302752%3Fshowall%3Dtrue#
How to cite: Osa-pCAMBIA-1301-STTM1432 was a gift from Guiliang Tang (Addgene plasmid # 84233 ; http://n2t.net/addgene:84233 ; RRID:Addgene_84233)
