[The description below was written by a language model from this plasmid's Addgene catalogue record and pLannotate feature annotations shown in this document.]
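Description:
Osa-pCAMBIA-1301-STTM1432 is an Agrobacterium-type binary T-DNA vector built on pCAMBIA-1301 and designed to interfere with miR1432 in rice using the short tandem target mimic (STTM) approach. In this method, a short non-coding transcript carrying tandem decoy binding sites for a microRNA is expressed, so that the mature small RNA is sequestered and destroyed and its targets are de-repressed. The backbone carries a ColE1/pBR322-type origin with the bom mobilisation region for propagation in E. coli. It also carries the pVS1 oriV, RepA and StaA functions, which support replication and stable maintenance in Agrobacterium. Bacterial selection uses kanamycin from the backbone aminoglycoside phosphotransferase gene, together with chloramphenicol from a cat gene.

The STTM cassette was inserted at a PacI site and is recorded as driven by a 2x35S promoter. This matches the annotation, which shows a partial CaMV 35S copy directly upstream of a full 35S promoter across the circular junction, followed by a CaMV poly(A) signal. The STTM module itself is not annotated but presumably lies in the short gap between promoter and terminator. The chloramphenicol marker, remnants of a ColE1 origin and T7/SP6 promoters flank this cassette, apparently carried over from an intermediate cloning vector.

Between the left and right T-DNA borders are also a 35S-driven hygromycin phosphotransferase gene for selecting transformed plant tissue and a 35S-driven, catalase-intron-containing GUS reporter with a His tag and NOS terminator. The intron restricts GUS expression to plant cells. The depositor notes that the STTM sequence may differ slightly from the reference without an expected effect on function. The construct is used for functional studies of miR1432 in rice.
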