Features (pLannotate 1.2.2; 38 found; start..end, strand, type, name):
      1..346     +  promoter       CaMV 35S promoter: strong constitutive promoter from cauliflower mosaic virus
    298..344     +  promoter       minimal CaMV 35S promoter: minimal 35S promoter from cauliflower mosaic virus
    527..703     +  polyA_signal   CaMV poly(A) signal: cauliflower mosaic virus polyadenylation signal
   1265..1283    -  promoter       SP6 promoter: promoter for bacteriophage SP6 RNA polymerase
   1354..2013    -  CDS            CmR: chloramphenicol acetyltransferase; cat; confers resistance to chloramphenicol
   2014..2050    -  promoter       cat promoter (fragment): promoter of the E. coli cat gene encoding chloramphenicol acetyltransferase
   2050..2078    -  promoter       tet promoter: E. coli promoter for tetracycline efflux protein gene
   2140..2308    -  rep_origin     ori (fragment): high-copy-number ColE1/pMB1/pBR322/pUC origin of replication
   2316..2333    +  misc_feature   MCS (fragment): pUC18/19 multiple cloning site
   2336..2490    +  CDS            lacZα (fragment): LacZα fragment of β-galactosidase; lacZ fragment
   2730..3071    +  promoter       CaMV 35S promoter: strong constitutive promoter from cauliflower mosaic virus
   3092..5114    +  CDS            GUS (fragment): β-glucuronidase This version of the gusA gene has a 5' extension with a catalase intron to ensure expression in plants but not bacteria.
   5120..5138    +  CDS            9xHis (fragment): 9xHis affinity tag
   5173..5425    +  terminator     NOS terminator: nopaline synthase terminator and poly(A) signal
   5447..5471    +  misc_feature   RB T-DNA repeat: right border repeat from nopaline C58 T-DNA
   5811..6212    +  CDS            Y4CG_SINFN (fragment): Protein inferred from homology: Swiss-Prot protein existence level 3. From Sinorhizobium fredii (strain NBRC 101917 / NGR234).
   6772..7401    +  CDS            pVS1 StaA: stability protein from the Pseudomonas plasmid pVS1 (Heeb et al., 2000)
   7830..8903    +  CDS            pVS1 RepA: replication protein from the Pseudomonas plasmid pVS1 (Heeb et al., 2000)
   8969..9163    +  rep_origin     pVS1 oriV: origin of replication for the Pseudomonas plasmid pVS1 (Heeb et al., 2000)
   9366..9405    +  CDS            rop (fragment): Rop protein, which maintains plasmids at low copy number; rop
   9507..9647    +  misc_feature   bom: basis of mobility region from pBR322
   9833..10421   -  rep_origin     ori: high-copy-number ColE1/pMB1/pBR322/pUC origin of replication
  10508..11302   -  CDS            KanR: aminoglycoside phosphotransferase; aphA-3; confers resistance to kanamycin
  11727..11751   +  misc_feature   LB T-DNA repeat: left border repeat from nopaline C58 T-DNA
  11829..12003   -  polyA_signal   CaMV poly(A) signal: cauliflower mosaic virus polyadenylation signal
  12044..13069   -  CDS            HygR: hygromycin B phosphotransferase confers resistance to hygromycin
  13142..13487   -  promoter       CaMV 35S promoter: strong constitutive promoter from cauliflower mosaic virus
  13144..13190   -  promoter       minimal CaMV 35S promoter: minimal 35S promoter from cauliflower mosaic virus
  13577..13665   +  CDS            lacI (fragment): lac repressor; lacI; The lac repressor binds to the lac operator to inhibit transcription in E. coli. This inhibition can be relieved by adding lactose or isopropyl-β-D-thiogalactopyranoside (IPTG).
  13678..13699   +  protein_bind   CAP binding site: CAP binding activates transcription in the presence of cAMP. E. coli catabolite activator protein
  13714..13744   +  promoter       lac promoter: promoter for the E. coli lac operon
  13748..13770   +  protein_bind   lac operator (fragment): The lac repressor binds to the lac operator to inhibit transcription in E. coli. This inhibition can be relieved by adding lactose or isopropyl-β-D-thiogalactopyranoside (IPTG). lac repressor encoded by lacI
  13801..13832   +  misc_feature   MCS (fragment): pUC18/19 multiple cloning site
  13846..13865   -  rep_origin     ori (fragment): high-copy-number ColE1/pMB1/pBR322/pUC origin of replication
  13862..13886   -  rep_origin     ori (fragment): high-copy-number ColE1/pMB1/pBR322/pUC origin of replication
  13894..13935   -  rep_origin     ori (fragment): high-copy-number ColE1/pMB1/pBR322/pUC origin of replication
  14039..14057   +  promoter       T7 promoter: promoter for bacteriophage T7 RNA polymerase
  14126..14412   +  promoter       CaMV 35S promoter (fragment): strong constitutive promoter from cauliflower mosaic virus
>Addgene plasmid #84233 | Osa-pCAMBIA-1301-STTM1432 | addgene full sequence | sequence record 174338 | Addgene NGS Result
TGAGACTTTTCAACAAAGGGTAATTTCGGGAAACCTCCTCGGATTCCATTGCCCAGCTACCTGTCACCTC
ATCGAAAGGACAGTAGAAAAGGAAGGTGGCTCCTACAAATGCCATCATCGCGATAAAGGAAAGGCTATCA
TTCAAGATGCCTCTGCCGACAGTGGTCCCAAAGATGGACCCCCACCCACGAGGAGCATCGTGGAAAAAGA
AGACGTTCCAACCACGTCTTCAAAGCAAGTGGATTGATGTGACATCTCCACTGACATAAGGGATGACGCA
CAACCCCACTATCCTTCGCAAGACCCTTCCTCTATATAAGGAAGTTCATTTCATTTGGAGAGGACAGCCC
AAGCTTGGTACCTGTCGGTGTCATTCACTCTCCTGATGTTGTTGTTGTTATGGTCTAATTTAAATATGGT
CTAAAGAAGAAGAATTGTCGGTGTCATTCACTCTCCTGATGGATCCACTAGTGAATTCGGTACGCTGAAA
TCACCAGTCTCTCTCTACAAATCTATCTCTCTCTATTTTCTCCATAAATAATGTGTGAGTAGTTTCCCGA
TAAGGGAAATTAGGGTTCTTATAGGGTTTCGCTCATGTGTTGAGCATATAAGAGACCCTTAGTATGTATT
TGTATTTGTAAAATACTTCTATCAATAAAATTTCTAATTCCTAAAACCAAAATCCAGTACTAAAATCCAG
ATCTCCTAAAGTCCCTATAGATCTTTGTCGTGAATATAAACCAGACACGAGACGACTAGACCTGGAGCCC
AGACGCCGTTCGAAGCTAGAAGTACCGCTTAGGCAGGAGGCCGTTAGGGAAAAGATGCTAAGGCAGGGTT
GGTTACGTTGACTCCCCCGTAGGTTTGGTTTAAATATGATGAAGTGGACGGAAGGAAGGAGGAAGACAAG
GAAGGATAAGGTTGCAGGCCCTGTGCAAGGTAAGAAGATGGAAATTTGATAGAGGTACGCTACTATACTT
ATACTATACGCTAAGGGAATGATTGTATTTATACCCTATACCCCCTAATAACCCCTTATCAATTTAAGAA
ATAATCCGCATAAGCCCCCGCTTAAAAATTGGTATCAGAGCCATGAATAGGTCTATGACCAAAACTCAAG
AGGATAAAACCTCACCAAAATACGAAAGAGTCCTTAACTCTAAAGATAAAAGATCTTTCAAGATCAAAAC
TAGTTCCCTCACACCGGTGACGGGGATCGCATGCGACCTCTAGACCATCACATTGGAGCTTCAGCTGCTC
GAGTTCTATAGTGTCACCTAAATCGTATGTGTATGATACATAAGGTTATGTATTAATTGTAGCCGCGTTC
TAACGTCGACAGGCCTGTACCAATTACGCCCCGCCCTGCCACTCATCGCAGTACTGTTGTAATTCATTAA
GCATTCTGCCGACATGGAAGCCATCACAAACGGCATGATGAACCTGAATCGCCAGCGGCATCAGCACCTT
GTCGCCTTGCGTATAATATTTGCCCATGGTGAAAACGGGGGCGAAGAAGTTGTCCATATTGGCCACGTTT
AAATCAAAACTGGTGAAACTCACCCAGGGATTGGCTGAGACGAAAAACATATTCTCAATAAACCCTTTAG
GGAAATAGGCCAGGTTTTCACCGTAACACGCCACATCTTGCGAATATATGTGTAGAAACTGCCGGAAATC
GTCGTGGTATTCACTCCAGAGCGATGAAAACGTTTCAGTTTGCTCATGGAAAACGGTGTAACAAGGGTGA
ACACTATCCCATATTACCAGCTCACCGTCTTTCATTGCCATACGGAACTCCGGATGAGCATTCATCAGGC
GGGCAAGAATGTGAATAAAGGCCGGATAAAACTTGTGCTTATTTTTCTTTACGGTCTTTAAAAAGGCCGT
AATATCCAGCTGAACGGTCTGGTTATAGGTACATTGAGCAACTGACTGAAATGCCTCAAAATGTTCTTTA
CGATGCCATTGGGATATATCAACGGTGGTATATCCAGTGATTTCTTTCTCCATTTTAGCTTCCTTAGCTC
CTGAAAATCTCGATAACTCATTAAAACTTATCGATGATAAGCTGTCAAACATGAGAATTTAGCCCGCCTA
ATGAGCGGGCTTTTTGCTGTGATCCGCGTTGCTGGCGTTTTTCCATAGGCTCCGCCCCCCTGACGAGCAT
CACAAAAATCGACGCTCAAGTCAGAGGTGGCGAAACCCGACAGGACTATAAAGATACCAGGCGTTTCCCC
CCTGGAAGCTCCCTCGTGCGCTCTCCTGTTCCGACCCTGCCGCTTACCGGATACCTGTCCGCCTTTCTTA
ATTAACTGCAGGCATGCAAGCTTGGCACTGGCCGTCGTTTTACAACGTCGTGACTGGGAAAACCCTGGCG
TTACCCAACTTAATCGCCTTGCAGCACATCCCCCTTTCGCCAGCTGGCGTAATAGCGAAGAGGCCCGCAC
CGATCGCCCTTCCCAACAGTTGCGCAGCCTGAATGGCGAATGCTAGAGCAGCTTGAGCTTGGATCAGATT
GTCGTTTCCCGCCTTCAGTTTAGCTTCATGGAGTCAAAGATTCAAATAGAGGACCTAACAGAACTCGCCG
TAAAGACTGGCGAACAGTTCATACAGAGTCTCTTACGACTCAATGACAAGAAGAAAATCTTCGTCAACAT
GGTGGAGCACGACACACTTGTCTACTCCAAAAATATCAAAGATACAGTCTCAGAAGACCAAAGGGCAATT
GAGACTTTTCAACAAAGGGTAATATCCGGAAACCTCCTCGGATTCCATTGCCCAGCTATCTGTCACTTTA
TTGTGAAGATAGTGGAAAAGGAAGGTGGCTCCTACAAATGCCATCATTGCGATAAAGGAAAGGCCATCGT
TGAAGATGCCTCTGCCGACAGTGGTCCCAAAGATGGACCCCCACCCACGAGGAGCATCGTGGAAAAAGAA
GACGTTCCAACCACGTCTTCAAAGCAAGTGGATTGATGTGATATCTCCACTGACGTAAGGGATGACGCAC
AATCCCACTATCCTTCGCAAGACCCTTCCTCTATATAAGGAAGTTCATTTCATTTGGAGAGAACACGGGG
GACTCTTGACCATGGTAGATCTGAGGGTAAATTTCTAGTTTTTCTCCTTCATTTTCTTGGTTAGGACCCT
TTTCTCTTTTTATTTTTTTGAGCTTTGATCTTTCTTTAAACTGATCTATTTTTTAATTGATTGGTTATGG
TGTAAATATTACATAGCTTTAACTGATAATCTGATTACTTTATTTCGTGTGTCTATGATGATGATGATAG
TTACAGAACCGACGACTCGTCCGTCCTGTAGAAACCCCAACCCGTGAAATCAAAAAACTCGACGGCCTGT
GGGCATTCAGTCTGGATCGCGAAAACTGTGGAATTGATCAGCGTTGGTGGGAAAGCGCGTTACAAGAAAG
CCGGGCAATTGCTGTGCCAGGCAGTTTTAACGATCAGTTCGCCGATGCAGATATTCGTAATTATGCGGGC
AACGTCTGGTATCAGCGCGAAGTCTTTATACCGAAAGGTTGGGCAGGCCAGCGTATCGTGCTGCGTTTCG
ATGCGGTCACTCATTACGGCAAAGTGTGGGTCAATAATCAGGAAGTGATGGAGCATCAGGGCGGCTATAC
GCCATTTGAAGCCGATGTCACGCCGTATGTTATTGCCGGGAAAAGTGTACGTATCACCGTTTGTGTGAAC
AACGAACTGAACTGGCAGACTATCCCGCCGGGAATGGTGATTACCGACGAAAACGGCAAGAAAAAGCAGT
CTTACTTCCATGATTTCTTTAACTATGCCGGAATCCATCGCAGCGTAATGCTCTACACCACGCCGAACAC
CTGGGTGGACGATATCACCGTGGTGACGCATGTCGCGCAAGACTGTAACCACGCGTCTGTTGACTGGCAG
GTGGTGGCCAATGGTGATGTCAGCGTTGAACTGCGTGATGCGGATCAACAGGTGGTTGCAACTGGACAAG
GCACTAGCGGGACTTTGCAAGTGGTGAATCCGCACCTCTGGCAACCGGGTGAAGGTTATCTCTATGAACT
GTGCGTCACAGCCAAAAGCCAGACAGAGTGTGATATCTACCCGCTTCGCGTCGGCATCCGGTCAGTGGCA
GTGAAGGGCGAACAGTTCCTGATTAACCACAAACCGTTCTACTTTACTGGCTTTGGTCGTCATGAAGATG
CGGACTTGCGTGGCAAAGGATTCGATAACGTGCTGATGGTGCACGACCACGCATTAATGGACTGGATTGG
GGCCAACTCCTACCGTACCTCGCATTACCCTTACGCTGAAGAGATGCTCGACTGGGCAGATGAACATGGC
ATCGTGGTGATTGATGAAACTGCTGCTGTCGGCTTTAACCTCTCTTTAGGCATTGGTTTCGAAGCGGGCA
ACAAGCCGAAAGAACTGTACAGCGAAGAGGCAGTCAACGGGGAAACTCAGCAAGCGCACTTACAGGCGAT
TAAAGAGCTGATAGCGCGTGACAAAAACCACCCAAGCGTGGTGATGTGGAGTATTGCCAACGAACCGGAT
ACCCGTCCGCAAGGTGCACGGGAATATTTCGCGCCACTGGCGGAAGCAACGCGTAAACTCGACCCGACGC
GTCCGATCACCTGCGTCAATGTAATGTTCTGCGACGCTCACACCGATACCATCAGCGATCTCTTTGATGT
GCTGTGCCTGAACCGTTATTACGGATGGTATGTCCAAAGCGGCGATTTGGAAACGGCAGAGAAGGTACTG
GAAAAAGAACTTCTGGCCTGGCAGGAGAAACTGCATCAGCCGATTATCATCACCGAATACGGCGTGGATA
CGTTAGCCGGGCTGCACTCAATGTACACCGACATGTGGAGTGAAGAGTATCAGTGTGCATGGCTGGATAT
GTATCACCGCGTCTTTGATCGCGTCAGCGCCGTCGTCGGTGAACAGGTATGGAATTTCGCCGATTTTGCG
ACCTCGCAAGGCATATTGCGCGTTGGCGGTAACAAGAAAGGGATCTTCACTCGCGACCGCAAACCGAAGT
CGGCGGCTTTTCTGCTGCAAAAACGCTGGACTGGCATGAACTTCGGTGAAAAACCGCAGCAGGGAGGCAA
ACAAGCTAGCCACCACCACCACCACCACGTGTGAATTACAGGTGACCAGCTCGAATTTCCCCGATCGTTC
AAACATTTGGCAATAAAGTTTCTTAAGATTGAATCCTGTTGCCGGTCTTGCGATGATTATCATATAATTT
CTGTTGAATTACGTTAAGCATGTAATAATTAACATGTAATGCATGACGTTATTTATGAGATGGGTTTTTA
TGATTAGAGTCCCGCAATTATACATTTAATACGCGATAGAAAACAAAATATAGCGCGCAAACTAGGATAA
ATTATCGCGCGCGGTGTCATCTATGTTACTAGATCGGGAATTAAACTATCAGTGTTTGACAGGATATATT
GGCGGGTAAACCTAAGAGAAAAGAGCGTTTATTAGAATAATCGGATATTTAAAAGGGCGTGAAAAGGTTT
ATCCGTTCGTCCATTTGTATGTGCATGCCAACCACAGGGTTCCCCTCGGGATCAAAGTACTTTGATCCAA
CCCCTCCGCTGCTATAGTGCAGTCGGCTTCTGACGTTCAGTGCAGCCGTCTTCTGAAAACGACATGTCGC
ACAAGTCCTAAGTTACGCGACAGGCTGCCGCCCTGCCCTTTTCCTGGCGTTTTCTTGTCGCGTGTTTTAG
TCGCATAAAGTAGAATACTTGCGACTAGAACCGGAGACATTACGCCATGAACAAGAGCGCCGCCGCTGGC
CTGCTGGGCTATGCCCGCGTCAGCACCGACGACCAGGACTTGACCAACCAACGGGCCGAACTGCACGCGG
CCGGCTGCACCAAGCTGTTTTCCGAGAAGATCACCGGCACCAGGCGCGACCGCCCGGAGCTGGCCAGGAT
GCTTGACCACCTACGCCCTGGCGACGTTGTGACAGTGACCAGGCTAGACCGCCTGGCCCGCAGCACCCGC
GACCTACTGGACATTGCCGAGCGCATCCAGGAGGCCGGCGCGGGCCTGCGTAGCCTGGCAGAGCCGTGGG
CCGACACCACCACGCCGGCCGGCCGCATGGTGTTGACCGTGTTCGCCGGCATTGCCGAGTTCGAGCGTTC
CCTAATCATCGACCGCACCCGGAGCGGGCGCGAGGCCGCCAAGGCCCGAGGCGTGAAGTTTGGCCCCCGC
CCTACCCTCACCCCGGCACAGATCGCGCACGCCCGCGAGCTGATCGACCAGGAAGGCCGCACCGTGAAAG
AGGCGGCTGCACTGCTTGGCGTGCATCGCTCGACCCTGTACCGCGCACTTGAGCGCAGCGAGGAAGTGAC
GCCCACCGAGGCCAGGCGGCGCGGTGCCTTCCGTGAGGACGCATTGACCGAGGCCGACGCCCTGGCGGCC
GCCGAGAATGAACGCCAAGAGGAACAAGCATGAAACCGCACCAGGACGGCCAGGACGAACCGTTTTTCAT
TACCGAAGAGATCGAGGCGGAGATGATCGCGGCCGGGTACGTGTTCGAGCCGCCCGCGCACGTCTCAACC
GTGCGGCTGCATGAAATCCTGGCCGGTTTGTCTGATGCCAAGCTGGCGGCCTGGCCGGCCAGCTTGGCCG
CTGAAGAAACCGAGCGCCGCCGTCTAAAAAGGTGATGTGTATTTGAGTAAAACAGCTTGCGTCATGCGGT
CGCTGCGTATATGATGCGATGAGTAAATAAACAAATACGCAAGGGGAACGCATGAAGGTTATCGCTGTAC
TTAACCAGAAAGGCGGGTCAGGCAAGACGACCATCGCAACCCATCTAGCCCGCGCCCTGCAACTCGCCGG
GGCCGATGTTCTGTTAGTCGATTCCGATCCCCAGGGCAGTGCCCGCGATTGGGCGGCCGTGCGGGAAGAT
CAACCGCTAACCGTTGTCGGCATCGACCGCCCGACGATTGACCGCGACGTGAAGGCCATCGGCCGGCGCG
ACTTCGTAGTGATCGACGGAGCGCCCCAGGCGGCGGACTTGGCTGTGTCCGCGATCAAGGCAGCCGACTT
CGTGCTGATTCCGGTGCAGCCAAGCCCTTACGACATATGGGCCACCGCCGACCTGGTGGAGCTGGTTAAG
CAGCGCATTGAGGTCACGGATGGAAGGCTACAAGCGGCCTTTGTCGTGTCGCGGGCGATCAAAGGCACGC
GCATCGGCGGTGAGGTTGCCGAGGCGCTGGCCGGGTACGAGCTGCCCATTCTTGAGTCCCGTATCACGCA
GCGCGTGAGCTACCCAGGCACTGCCGCCGCCGGCACAACCGTTCTTGAATCAGAACCCGAGGGCGACGCT
GCCCGCGAGGTCCAGGCGCTGGCCGCTGAAATTAAATCAAAACTCATTTGAGTTAATGAGGTAAAGAGAA
AATGAGCAAAAGCACAAACACGCTAAGTGCCGGCCGTCCGAGCGCACGCAGCAGCAAGGCTGCAACGTTG
GCCAGCCTGGCAGACACGCCAGCCATGAAGCGGGTCAACTTTCAGTTGCCGGCGGAGGATCACACCAAGC
TGAAGATGTACGCGGTACGCCAAGGCAAGACCATTACCGAGCTGCTATCTGAATACATCGCGCAGCTACC
AGAGTAAATGAGCAAATGAATAAATGAGTAGATGAATTTTAGCGGCTAAAGGAGGCGGCATGGAAAATCA
AGAACAACCAGGCACCGACGCCGTGGAATGCCCCATGTGTGGAGGAACGGGCGGTTGGCCAGGCGTAAGC
GGCTGGGTTGCCTGCCGGCCCTGCAATGGCACTGGAACCCCCAAGCCCGAGGAATCGGCGTGAGCGGTCG
CAAACCATCCGGCCCGGTACAAATCGGCGCGGCGCTGGGTGATGACCTGGTGGAGAAGTTGAAGGCCGCG
CAGGCCGCCCAGCGGCAACGCATCGAGGCAGAAGCACGCCCCGGTGAATCGTGGCAAGCGGCCGCTGATC
GAATCCGCAAAGAATCCCGGCAACCGCCGGCAGCCGGTGCGCCGTCGATTAGGAAGCCGCCCAAGGGCGA
CGAGCAACCAGATTTTTTCGTTCCGATGCTCTATGACGTGGGCACCCGCGATAGTCGCAGCATCATGGAC
GTGGCCGTTTTCCGTCTGTCGAAGCGTGACCGACGAGCTGGCGAGGTGATCCGCTACGAGCTTCCAGACG
GGCACGTAGAGGTTTCCGCAGGGCCGGCCGGCATGGCCAGTGTGTGGGATTACGACCTGGTACTGATGGC
GGTTTCCCATCTAACCGAATCCATGAACCGATACCGGGAAGGGAAGGGAGACAAGCCCGGCCGCGTGTTC
CGTCCACACGTTGCGGACGTACTCAAGTTCTGCCGGCGAGCCGATGGCGGAAAGCAGAAAGACGACCTGG
TAGAAACCTGCATTCGGTTAAACACCACGCACGTTGCCATGCAGCGTACGAAGAAGGCCAAGAACGGCCG
CCTGGTGACGGTATCCGAGGGTGAAGCCTTGATTAGCCGCTACAAGATCGTAAAGAGCGAAACCGGGCGG
CCGGAGTACATCGAGATCGAGCTAGCTGATTGGATGTACCGCGAGATCACAGAAGGCAAGAACCCGGACG
TGCTGACGGTTCACCCCGATTACTTTTTGATCGATCCCGGCATCGGCCGTTTTCTCTACCGCCTGGCACG
CCGCGCCGCAGGCAAGGCAGAAGCCAGATGGTTGTTCAAGACGATCTACGAACGCAGTGGCAGCGCCGGA
GAGTTCAAGAAGTTCTGTTTCACCGTGCGCAAGCTGATCGGGTCAAATGACCTGCCGGAGTACGATTTGA
AGGAGGAGGCGGGGCAGGCTGGCCCGATCCTAGTCATGCGCTACCGCAACCTGATCGAGGGCGAAGCATC
CGCCGGTTCCTAATGTACGGAGCAGATGCTAGGGCAAATTGCCCTAGCAGGGGAAAAAGGTCGAAAAGGT
CTCTTTCCTGTGGATAGCACGTACATTGGGAACCCAAAGCCGTACATTGGGAACCGGAACCCGTACATTG
GGAACCCAAAGCCGTACATTGGGAACCGGTCACACATGTAAGTGACTGATATAAAAGAGAAAAAAGGCGA
TTTTTCCGCCTAAAACTCTTTAAAACTTATTAAAACTCTTAAAACCCGCCTGGCCTGTGCATAACTGTCT
GGCCAGCGCACAGCCGAAGAGCTGCAAAAAGCGCCTACCCTTCGGTCGCTGCGCTCCCTACGCCCCGCCG
CTTCGCGTCGGCCTATCGCGGCCGCTGGCCGCTCAAAAATGGCTGGCCTACGGCCAGGCAATCTACCAGG
GCGCGGACAAGCCGCGCCGTCGCCACTCGACCGCCGGCGCCCACATCAAGGCACCCTGCCTCGCGCGTTT
CGGTGATGACGGTGAAAACCTCTGACACATGCAGCTCCCGGAGACGGTCACAGCTTGTCTGTAAGCGGAT
GCCGGGAGCAGACAAGCCCGTCAGGGCGCGTCAGCGGGTGTTGGCGGGTGTCGGGGCGCAGCCATGACCC
AGTCACGTAGCGATAGCGGAGTGTATACTGGCTTAACTATGCGGCATCAGAGCAGATTGTACTGAGAGTG
CACCATATGCGGTGTGAAATACCGCACAGATGCGTAAGGAGAAAATACCGCATCAGGCGCTCTTCCGCTT
CCTCGCTCACTGACTCGCTGCGCTCGGTCGTTCGGCTGCGGCGAGCGGTATCAGCTCACTCAAAGGCGGT
AATACGGTTATCCACAGAATCAGGGGATAACGCAGGAAAGAACATGTGAGCAAAAGGCCAGCAAAAGGCC
AGGAACCGTAAAAAGGCCGCGTTGCTGGCGTTTTTCCATAGGCTCCGCCCCCCTGACGAGCATCACAAAA
ATCGACGCTCAAGTCAGAGGTGGCGAAACCCGACAGGACTATAAAGATACCAGGCGTTTCCCCCTGGAAG
CTCCCTCGTGCGCTCTCCTGTTCCGACCCTGCCGCTTACCGGATACCTGTCCGCCTTTCTCCCTTCGGGA
AGCGTGGCGCTTTCTCATAGCTCACGCTGTAGGTATCTCAGTTCGGTGTAGGTCGTTCGCTCCAAGCTGG
GCTGTGTGCACGAACCCCCCGTTCAGCCCGACCGCTGCGCCTTATCCGGTAACTATCGTCTTGAGTCCAA
CCCGGTAAGACACGACTTATCGCCACTGGCAGCAGCCACTGGTAACAGGATTAGCAGAGCGAGGTATGTA
GGCGGTGCTACAGAGTTCTTGAAGTGGTGGCCTAACTACGGCTACACTAGAAGGACAGTATTTGGTATCT
GCGCTCTGCTGAAGCCAGTTACCTTCGGAAAAAGAGTTGGTAGCTCTTGATCCGGCAAACAAACCACCGC
TGGTAGCGGTGGTTTTTTTGTTTGCAAGCAGCAGATTACGCGCAGAAAAAAAGGATCTCAAGAAGATCCT
TTGATCTTTTCTACGGGGTCTGACGCTCAGTGGAACGAAAACTCACGTTAAGGGATTTTGGTCATGCATT
CTAGGTACTAAAACAATTCATCCAGTAAAATATAATATTTTATTTTCTCCCAATCAGGCTTGATCCCCAG
TAAGTCAAAAAATAGCTCGACATACTGTTCTTCCCCGATATCCTCCCTGATCGACCGGACGCAGAAGGCA
ATGTCATACCACTTGTCCGCCCTGCCGCTTCTCCCAAGATCAATAAAGCCACTTACTTTGCCATCTTTCA
CAAAGATGTTGCTGTCTCCCAGGTCGCCGTGGGAAAAGACAAGTTCCTCTTCGGGCTTTTCCGTCTTTAA
AAAATCATACAGCTCGCGCGGATCTTTAAATGGAGTGTCTTCTTCCCAGTTTTCGCAATCCACATCGGCC
AGATCGTTATTCAGTAAGTAATCCAATTCGGCTAAGCGGCTGTCTAAGCTATTCGTATAGGGACAATCCG
ATATGTCGATGGAGTGAAAGAGCCTGATGCACTCCGCATACAGCTCGATAATCTTTTCAGGGCTTTGTTC
ATCTTCATACTCTTCCGAGCAAAGGACGCCATCGGCCTCACTCATGAGCAGATTGCTCCAGCCATCATGC
CGTTCAAAGTGCAGGACCTTTGGAACAGGCAGCTTTCCTTCCAGCCATAGCATCATGTCCTTTTCCCGTT
CCACATCATAGGTGGTCCCTTTATACCGGCTGTCCGTCATTTTTAAATATAGGTTTTCATTTTCTCCCAC
CAGCTTATATACCTTAGCAGGAGACATTCCTTCCGTATCTTTTACGCAGCGGTATTTTTCGATCAGTTTT
TTCAATTCCGGTGATATTCTCATTTTAGCCATTTATTATTTCCTTCCTCTTTTCTACAGTATTTAAAGAT
ACCCCAAGAAGCTAATTATAACAAGACGAACTCCAATTCACTGTTCCTTGCATTCTAAAACCTTAAATAC
CAGAAAACAGCTTTTTCAAAGTTGTTTTCAAAGTTGGCGTATAACATAGTATCGACGGAGCCGATTTTGA
AACCGCGGTGATCACAGGCAGCAACGCTCTGTCATCGTTACAATCAACATGCTACCCTCCGCGAGATCAT
CCGTGTTTCAAACCCGGCAGCTTAGTTGCCGTTCTTCCGAATAGCATCGGTAACATGAGCAAAGTCTGCC
GCCTTACAACGGCTCTCCCGCTGACGCCGTCCCGGACTGATGGGCTGCCTGTATCGAGTGGTGATTTTGT
GCCGAGCTGCCGGTCGGGGAGCTGTTGGCTGGCTGGTGGCAGGATATATTGTGGTGTAAACAAATTGACG
CTTAGACAACTTAATAACACATTGCGGACGTTTTTAATGTACTGAATTAACGCCGAATTAATTCGGGGGA
TCTGGATTTTAGTACTGGATTTTGGTTTTAGGAATTAGAAATTTTATTGATAGAAGTATTTTACAAATAC
AAATACATACTAAGGGTTTCTTATATGCTCAACACATGAGCGAAACCCTATAGGAACCCTAATTCCCTTA
TCTGGGAACTACTCACACATTATTATGGAGAAACTCGAGCTTGTCGATCGACAGATCCCGGTCGGCATCT
ACTCTATTTCTTTGCCCTCGGACGAGTGCTGGGGCGTCGGTTTCCACTATCGGCGAGTACTTCTACACAG
CCATCGGTCCAGACGGCCGCGCTTCTGCGGGCGATTTGTGTACGCCCGACAGTCCCGGCTCCGGATCGGA
CGATTGCGTCGCATCGACCCTGCGCCCAAGCTGCATCATCGAAATTGCCGTCAACCAAGCTCTGATAGAG
TTGGTCAAGACCAATGCGGAGCATATACGCCCGGAGTCGTGGCGATCCTGCAAGCTCCGGATGCCTCCGC
TCGAAGTAGCGCGTCTGCTGCTCCATACAAGCCAACCACGGCCTCCAGAAGAAGATGTTGGCGACCTCGT
ATTGGGAATCCCCGAACATCGCCTCGCTCCAGTCAATGACCGCTGTTATGCGGCCATTGTCCGTCAGGAC
ATTGTTGGAGCCGAAATCCGCGTGCACGAGGTGCCGGACTTCGGGGCAGTCCTCGGCCCAAAGCATCAGC
TCATCGAGAGCCTGCGCGACGGACGCACTGACGGTGTCGTCCATCACAGTTTGCCAGTGATACACATGGG
GATCAGCAATCGCGCATATGAAATCACGCCATGTAGTGTATTGACCGATTCCTTGCGGTCCGAATGGGCC
GAACCCGCTCGTCTGGCTAAGATCGGCCGCAGCGATCGCATCCATAGCCTCCGCGACCGGTTGTAGAACA
GCGGGCAGTTCGGTTTCAGGCAGGTCTTGCAACGTGACACCCTGTGAACGGCGGGAGATGCAATAGGTCA
GGCTCTCGCTAAACTCCCCAATGTCAAGCACTTCCGGAATCGGGAGCGCGGCCGATGCAAAGTGCCGATA
AACATAACGATCTTTGTAGAAACCATCGGCGCAGCTATTTACCCGCAGGACATATCCACGCCCTCCTACA
TCGAAGCTGAAAGCACGAGATTCTTCGCCCTCCGAGAGCTGCATCAGGTCGGAGACGCTGTCGAACTTTT
CGATCAGAAACTTCTCGACAGACGTCGCGGTGAGTTCAGGCTTTTTCATATCTCATTGCCCCCCGGATCT
GCGAAAGCTCGAGAGAGATAGATTTGTAGAGAGAGACTGGTGATTTCAGCGTGTCCTCTCCAAATGAAAT
GAACTTCCTTATATAGAGGAAGGGTCTTGCGAAGGATAGTGGGATTGTGCGTCATCCCTTACGTCAGTGG
AGATATCACATCAATCCACTTGCTTTGAAGACGTGGTTGGAACGTCTTCTTTTTCCACGATGCTCCTCGT
GGGTGGGGGTCCATCTTTGGGACCACTGTCGGCAGAGGCATCTTGAACGATAGCCTTTCCTTTATCGCAA
TGATGGCATTTGTAGGTGCCACCTTCCTTTTCTACTGTCCTTTTGATGAAGTGACAGATAGCTGGGCAAT
GGAATCCGAGGAGGTTTCCCGATATTACCCTTTGTTGAAAAGTCTCAATAGCCCTTTGGTCTTCTGAGAC
TGTATCTTTGATATTCTTGGAGTAGACGAGAGTGTCGTGCTCCACCATGTTGGCAAGCTGCTCTAGCCAA
TACGCAAACCGCCTCTCCCCGCGCGTTGGCCGATTCATTAATGCAGCTGGCACGACAGGTTTCCCGACTG
GAAAGCGGGCAGTGAGCGCAACGCAATTAATGTGAGTTAGCTCACTCATTAGGCACCCCAGGCTTTACAC
TTTATGCTTCCGGCTCGTATGTTGTGTGGAATTGTGAGCGGATAACAATTTCACACAGGAAACAGCTATG
ACATGATTACGAATTCGAGCTCGGTACCCGGGGATCCTCTAGCTAGATTAATTAAGTTTGCAAGCAGCAG
ATTACCGGATACCTGTCCGCCTTTCTTAATTAAGTTTGCAAGCAGCAGATTACGCGCAGAAAAAAAGGAT
CTCAAGGAGATCCTTTGGATCACAAAAAAAAGCCCGCTCATTAGGCGGGTTAAATTCCCGGGTACTGCAG
CCGATTCATTAATGCAGGTTAACCTGGCTTATCGAAATTAATACGACTCACTATAGGGAGACCGGTAGAT
CTGATCCCTACTCCAAAAATGTCAAAGATACAGTCTCAGAAGACCAAAGGGCTATTGAGACTTTTCAACA
AAGGGTAATTTCGGGAAACCTCCTCGGATTCCATTGCCCAGCTATCTGTCACTTCATCGAAAGGACAGTG
GAAAAGGAAGGTGGCTCCTACAAATGCCATCATTGCGATAAAGGAAAGGCTATCATTCAAGATGCCTCTG
CCGACAGTGGTCCCAAAGATGGACCCCCACCCACGAGGAGCATCGTGGGAAAAGAAGACGTTCCAACCAC
GTCTTCAAAGCAAGTGGATTGATGTGACATCTCCACTGACGTAAGGGATGACGCACAATCCCGCCCCTAC
TCCAAAAATGTCAAAGATACTGTCTCAGAAGACCAAAGGGCTAT
