>Addgene plasmid #84233 | Osa-pCAMBIA-1301-STTM1432 | depositor partial sequence | sequence record 160781 | Backbone sequence
GATCTGAGGGTAAATTTCTAGTTTTTCTCCTTCATTTTCTTGGTTAGGACCCTTTTCTCTTTTTATTTTT
TTGAGCTTTGATCTTTCTTTAAACTGATCTATTTTTTAATTGATTGGTTATGGTGTAAATATTACATAGC
TTTAACTGATAATCTGATTACTTTATTTCGTGTGTCTATGATGATGATGATAGTTACAGAACCGACGACT
CGTCCGTCCTGTAGAAACCCCAACCCGTGAAATCAAAAAACTCGACGGCCTGTGGGCATTCAGTCTGGAT
CGCGAAAACTGTGGAATTGATCAGCGTTGGTGGGAAAGCGCGTTACAAGAAAGCCGGGCAATTGCTGTGC
CAGGCAGTTTTAACGATCAGTTCGCCGATGCAGATATTCGTAATTATGCGGGCAACGTCTGGTATCAGCG
CGAAGTCTTTATACCGAAAGGTTGGGCAGGCCAGCGTATCGTGCTGCGTTTCGATGCGGTCACTCATTAC
GGCAAAGTGTGGGTCAATAATCAGGAAGTGATGGAGCATCAGGGCGGCTATACGCCATTTGAAGCCGATG
TCACGCCGTATGTTATTGCCGGGAAAAGTGTACGTATCACCGTTTGTGTGAACAACGAACTGAACTGGCA
GACTATCCCGCCGGGAATGGTGATTACCGACGAAAACGGCAAGAAAAAGCAGTCTTACTTCCATGATTTC
TTTAACTATGCCGGAATCCATCGCAGCGTAATGCTCTACACCACGCCGAACACCTGGGTGGACGATATCA
CCGTGGTGACGCATGTCGCGCAAGACTGTAACCACGCGTCTGTTGACTGGCAGGTGGTGGCCAATGGTGA
TGTCAGCGTTGAACTGCGTGATGCGGATCAACAGGTGGTTGCAACTGGACAAGGCACTAGCGGGACTTTG
CAAGTGGTGAATCCGCACCTCTGGCAACCGGGTGAAGGTTATCTCTATGAACTCGAAGTCACAGCCAAAA
GCCAGACAGAGTCTGATATCTACCCGCTTCGCGTCGGCATCCGGTCAGTGGCAGTGAAGGGCCAACAGTT
CCTGATTAACCACAAACCGTTCTACTTTACTGGCTTTGGTCGTCATGAAGATGCGGACTTACGTGGCAAA
GGATTCGATAACGTGCTGATGGTGCACGACCACGCATTAATGGACTGGATTGGGGCCAACTCCTACCGTA
CCTCGCATTACCCTTACGCTGAAGAGATGCTCGACTGGGCAGATGAACATGGCATCGTGGTGATTGATGA
AACTGCTGCTGTCGGCTTTCAGCTGTCTTTAGGCATTGGTTTCGAAGCGGGCAACAAGCCGAAAGAACTG
TACAGCGAAGAGGCAGTCAACGGGGAAACTCAGCAAGCGCACTTACAGGCGATTAAAGAGCTGATAGCGC
GTGACAAAAACCACCCAAGCGTGGTGATGTGGAGTATTGCCAACGAACCGGATACCCGTCCGCAAGGTGC
ACGGGAATATTTCGCGCCACTGGCGGAAGCAACGCGTAAACTCGACCCGACGCGTCCGATCACCTGCGTC
AATGTAATGTTCTGCGACGCTCACACCGATACCATCAGCGATCTCTTTGATGTGCTGTGCCTGAACCGTT
ATTACGGATGGTATGTCCAAAGCGGCGATTTGGAAACGGCAGAGAAGGTACTGGAAAAAGAACTTCTGGC
CTGGCAGGAGAAACTGCATCAGCCGATTATCATCACCGAATACGGCGTGGATACGTTAGCCGGGCTGCAC
TCAATGTACACCGACATGTGGAGTGAAGAGTATCAGTGTGCATGGCTGGATATGTATCACCGCGTCTTTG
ATCGCGTCAGCGCCGTCGTCGGTGAACAGGTATGGAATTTCGCCGATTTTGCGACCTCGCAAGGCATATT
GCGCGTTGGCGGTAACAAGAAAGGGATCTTCACTCGCGACCGCAAACCGAAGTCGGCGGCTTTTCTGCTG
CAAAAACGCTGGACTGGCATGAACTTCGGTGAAAAACCGCAGCAGGGAGGCAAACAAGCTAGCCACCACC
ACCACCACCACGTGTGAATTACAGGTGACCAGCTCGAATTTCCCCGATCGTTCAAACATTTGGCAATAAA
GTTTCTTAAGATTGAATCCTGTTGCCGGTCTTGCGATGATTATCATATAATTTCTGTTGAATTACGTTAA
GCATGTAATAATTAACATGTAATGCATGACGTTATTTATGAGATGGGTTTTTATGATTAGAGTCCCGCAA
TTATACATTTAATACGCGATAGAAAACAAAATATAGCGCGCAAACTAGGATAAATTATCGCGCGCGGTGT
CATCTATGTTACTAGATCGGGAATTAAACTATCAGTGTTTGACAGGATATATTGGCGGGTAAACCTAAGA
GAAAAGAGCGTTTATTAGAATAACGGATATTTAAAAGGGCGTGAAAAGGTTTATCCGTTCGTCCATTTGT
ATGTGCATGCCAACCACAGGGTTCCCCTCGGGATCAAAGTACTTTGATCCAACCCCTCCGCTGCTATAGT
GCAGTCGGCTTCTGACGTTCAGTGCAGCCGTCTTCTGAAAACGACATGTCGCACAAGTCCTAAGTTACGC
GACAGGCTGCCGCCCTGCCCTTTTCCTGGCGTTTTCTTGTCGCGTGTTTTAGTCGCATAAAGTAGAATAC
TTGCGACTAGAACCGGAGACATTACGCCATGAACAAGAGCGCCGCCGCTGGCCTGCTGGGCTATGCCCGC
GTCAGCACCGACGACCAGGACTTGACCAACCAACGGGCCGAACTGCACGCGGCCGGCTGCACCAAGCTGT
TTTCCGAGAAGATCACCGGCACCAGGCGCGACCGCCCGGAGCTGGCCAGGATGCTTGACCACCTACGCCC
TGGCGACGTTGTGACAGTGACCAGGCTAGACCGCCTGGCCCGCAGCACCCGCGACCTACTGGACATTGCC
GAGCGCATCCAGGAGGCCGGCGCGGGCCTGCGTAGCCTGGCAGAGCCGTGGGCCGACACCACCACGCCGG
CCGGCCGCATGGTGTTGACCGTGTTCGCCGGCATTGCCGAGTTCGAGCGTTCCCTAATCATCGACCGCAC
CCGGAGCGGGCGCGAGGCCGCCAAGGCCCGAGGCGTGAAGTTTGGCCCCCGCCCTACCCTCACCCCGGCA
CAGATCGCGCACGCCCGCGAGCTGATCGACCAGGAAGGCCGCACCGTGAAAGAGGCGGCTGCACTGCTTG
GCGTGCATCGCTCGACCCTGTACCGCGCACTTGAGCGCAGCGAGGAAGTGACGCCCACCGAGGCCAGGCG
GCGCGGTGCCTTCCGTGAGGACGCATTGACCGAGGCCGACGCCCTGGCGGCCGCCGAGAATGAACGCCAA
GAGGAACAAGCATGAAACCGCACCAGGACGGCCAGGACGAACCGTTTTTCATTACCGAAGAGATCGAGGC
GGAGATGATCGCGGCCGGGTACGTGTTCGAGCCGCCCGCGCACGTCTCAACCGTGCGGCTGCATGAAATC
CTGGCCGGTTTGTCTGATGCCAAGCTGGCGGCCTGGCCGGCCAGCTTGGCCGCTGAAGAAACCGAGCGCC
GCCGTCTAAAAAGGTGATGTGTATTTGAGTAAAACAGCTTGCGTCATGCGGTCGCTGCGTATATGATGCG
ATGAGTAAATAAACAAATACGCAAGGGGAACGCATGAAGGTTATCGCTGTACTTAACCAGAAAGGCGGGT
CAGGCAAGACGACCATCGCAACCCATCTAGCCCGCGCCCTGCAACTCGCCGGGGCCGATGTTCTGTTAGT
CGATTCCGATCCCCAGGGCAGTGCCCGCGATTGGGCGGCCGTGCGGGAAGATCAACCGCTAACCGTTGTC
GGCATCGACCGCCCGACGATTGACCGCGACGTGAAGGCCATCGGCCGGCGCGACTTCGTAGTGATCGACG
GAGCGCCCCAGGCGGCGGACTTGGCTGTGTCCGCGATCAAGGCAGCCGACTTCGTGCTGATTCCGGTGCA
GCCAAGCCCTTACGACATATGGGCCACCGCCGACCTGGTGGAGCTGGTTAAGCAGCGCATTGAGGTCACG
GATGGAAGGCTACAAGCGGCCTTTGTCGTGTCGCGGGCGATCAAAGGCACGCGCATCGGCGGTGAGGTTG
CCGAGGCGCTGGCCGGGTACGAGCTGCCCATTCTTGAGTCCCGTATCACGCAGCGCGTGAGCTACCCAGG
CACTGCCGCCGCCGGCACAACCGTTCTTGAATCAGAACCCGAGGGCGACGCTGCCCGCGAGGTCCAGGCG
CTGGCCGCTGAAATTAAATCAAAACTCATTTGAGTTAATGAGGTAAAGAGAAAATGAGCAAAAGCACAAA
CACGCTAAGTGCCGGCCGTCCGAGCGCACGCAGCAGCAAGGCTGCAACGTTGGCCAGCCTGGCAGACACG
CCAGCCATGAAGCGGGTCAACTTTCAGTTGCCGGCGGAGGATCACACCAAGCTGAAGATGTACGCGGTAC
GCCAAGGCAAGACCATTACCGAGCTGCTATCTGAATACATCGCGCAGCTACCAGAGTAAATGAGCAAATG
AATAAATGAGTAGATGAATTTTAGCGGCTAAAGGAGGCGGCATGGAAAATCAAGAACAACCAGGCACCGA
CGCCGTGGAATGCCCCATGTGTGGAGGAACGGGCGGTTGGCCAGGCGTAAGCGGCTGGGTTGTCTGCCGG
CCCTGCAATGGCACTGGAACCCCCAAGCCCGAGGAATCGGCGTGAGCGGTCGCAAACCATCCGGCCCGGT
ACAAATCGGCGCGGCGCTGGGTGATGACCTGGTGGAGAAGTTGAAGGCCGCGCAGGCCGCCCAGCGGCAA
CGCATCGAGGCAGAAGCACGCCCCGGTGAATCGTGGCAAGCGGCCGCTGATCGAATCCGCAAAGAATCCC
GGCAACCGCCGGCAGCCGGTGCGCCGTCGATTAGGAAGCCGCCCAAGGGCGACGAGCAACCAGATTTTTT
CGTTCCGATGCTCTATGACGTGGGCACCCGCGATAGTCGCAGCATCATGGACGTGGCCGTTTTCCGTCTG
TCGAAGCGTGACCGACGAGCTGGCGAGGTGATCCGCTACGAGCTTCCAGACGGGCACGTAGAGGTTTCCG
CAGGGCCGGCCGGCATGGCCAGTGTGTGGGATTACGACCTGGTACTGATGGCGGTTTCCCATCTAACCGA
ATCCATGAACCGATACCGGGAAGGGAAGGGAGACAAGCCCGGCCGCGTGTTCCGTCCACACGTTGCGGAC
GTACTCAAGTTCTGCCGGCGAGCCGATGGCGGAAAGCAGAAAGACGACCTGGTAGAAACCTGCATTCGGT
TAAACACCACGCACGTTGCCATGCAGCGTACGAAGAAGGCCAAGAACGGCCGCCTGGTGACGGTATCCGA
GGGTGAAGCCTTGATTAGCCGCTACAAGATCGTAAAGAGCGAAACCGGGCGGCCGGAGTACATCGAGATC
GAGCTAGCTGATTGGATGTACCGCGAGATCACAGAAGGCAAGAACCCGGACGTGCTGACGGTTCACCCCG
ATTACTTTTTGATCGATCCCGGCATCGGCCGTTTTCTCTACCGCCTGGCACGCCGCGCCGCAGGCAAGGC
AGAAGCCAGATGGTTGTTCAAGACGATCTACGAACGCAGTGGCAGCGCCGGAGAGTTCAAGAAGTTCTGT
TTCACCGTGCGCAAGCTGATCGGGTCAAATGACCTGCCGGAGTACGATTTGAAGGAGGAGGCGGGGCAGG
CTGGCCCGATCCTAGTCATGCGCTACCGCAACCTGATCGAGGGCGAAGCATCCGCCGGTTCCTAATGTAC
GGAGCAGATGCTAGGGCAAATTGCCCTAGCAGGGGAAAAAGGTCGAAAAGGTCTCTTTCCTGTGGATAGC
ACGTACATTGGGAACCCAAAGCCGTACATTGGGAACCGGAACCCGTACATTGGGAACCCAAAGCCGTACA
TTGGGAACCGGTCACACATGTAAGTGACTGATATAAAAGAGAAAAAAGGCGATTTTTCCGCCTAAAACTC
TTTAAAACTTATTAAAACTCTTAAAACCCGCCTGGCCTGTGCATAACTGTCTGGCCAGCGCACAGCCGAA
GAGCTGCAAAAAGCGCCTACCCTTCGGTCGCTGCGCTCCCTACGCCCCGCCGCTTCGCGTCGGCCTATCG
CGGCCGCTGGCCGCTCAAAAATGGCTGGCCTACGGCCAGGCAATCTACCAGGGCGCGGACAAGCCGCGCC
GTCGCCACTCGACCGCCGGCGCCCACATCAAGGCACCCTGCCTCGCGCGTTTCGGTGATGACGGTGAAAA
CCTCTGACACATGCAGCTCCCGGAGACGGTCACAGCTTGTCTGTAAGCGGATGCCGGGAGCAGACAAGCC
CGTCAGGGCGCGTCAGCGGGTGTTGGCGGGTGTCGGGGCGCAGCCATGACCCAGTCACGTAGCGATAGCG
GAGTGTATACTGGCTTAACTATGCGGCATCAGAGCAGATTGTACTGAGAGTGCACCATATGCGGTGTGAA
ATACCGCACAGATGCGTAAGGAGAAAATACCGCATCAGGCGCTCTTCCGCTTCCTCGCTCACTGACTCGC
TGCGCTCGGTCGTTCGGCTGCGGCGAGCGGTATCAGCTCACTCAAAGGCGGTAATACGGTTATCCACAGA
ATCAGGGGATAACGCAGGAAAGAACATGTGAGCAAAAGGCCAGCAAAAGGCCAGGAACCGTAAAAAGGCC
GCGTTGCTGGCGTTTTTCCATAGGCTCCGCCCCCCTGACGAGCATCACAAAAATCGACGCTCAAGTCAGA
GGTGGCGAAACCCGACAGGACTATAAAGATACCAGGCGTTTCCCCCTGGAAGCTCCCTCGTGCGCTCTCC
TGTTCCGACCCTGCCGCTTACCGGATACCTGTCCGCCTTTCTCCCTTCGGGAAGCGTGGCGCTTTCTCAT
AGCTCACGCTGTAGGTATCTCAGTTCGGTGTAGGTCGTTCGCTCCAAGCTGGGCTGTGTGCACGAACCCC
CCGTTCAGCCCGACCGCTGCGCCTTATCCGGTAACTATCGTCTTGAGTCCAACCCGGTAAGACACGACTT
ATCGCCACTGGCAGCAGCCACTGGTAACAGGATTAGCAGAGCGAGGTATGTAGGCGGTGCTACAGAGTTC
TTGAAGTGGTGGCCTAACTACGGCTACACTAGAAGGACAGTATTTGGTATCTGCGCTCTGCTGAAGCCAG
TTACCTTCGGAAAAAGAGTTGGTAGCTCTTGATCCGGCAAACAAACCACCGCTGGTAGCGGTGGTTTTTT
TGTTTGCAAGCAGCAGATTACGCGCAGAAAAAAAGGATCTCAAGAAGATCCTTTGATCTTTTCTACGGGG
TCTGACGCTCAGTGGAACGAAAACTCACGTTAAGGGATTTTGGTCATGCATTCTAGGTACTAAAACAATT
CATCCAGTAAAATATAATATTTTATTTTCTCCCAATCAGGCTTGATCCCCAGTAAGTCAAAAAATAGCTC
GACATACTGTTCTTCCCCGATATCCTCCCTGATCGACCGGACGCAGAAGGCAATGTCATACCACTTGTCC
GCCCTGCCGCTTCTCCCAAGATCAATAAAGCCACTTACTTTGCCATCTTTCACAAAGATGTTGCTGTCTC
CCAGGTCGCCGTGGGAAAAGACAAGTTCCTCTTCGGGCTTTTCCGTCTTTAAAAAATCATACAGCTCGCG
CGGATCTTTAAATGGAGTGTCTTCTTCCCAGTTTTCGCAATCCACATCGGCCAGATCGTTATTCAGTAAG
TAATCCAATTCGGCTAAGCGGCTGTCTAAGCTATTCGTATAGGGACAATCCGATATGTCGATGGAGTGAA
AGAGCCTGATGCACTCCGCATACAGCTCGATAATCTTTTCAGGGCTTTGTTCATCTTCATACTCTTCCGA
GCAAAGGACGCCATCGGCCTCACTCATGAGCAGATTGCTCCAGCCATCATGCCGTTCAAAGTGCAGGACC
TTTGGAACAGGCAGCTTTCCTTCCAGCCATAGCATCATGTCCTTTTCCCGTTCCACATCATAGGTGGTCC
CTTTATACCGGCTGTCCGTCATTTTTAAATATAGGTTTTCATTTTCTCCCACCAGCTTATATACCTTAGC
AGGAGACATTCCTTCCGTATCTTTTACGCAGCGGTATTTTTCGATCAGTTTTTTCAATTCCGGTGATATT
CTCATTTTAGCCATTTATTATTTCCTTCCTCTTTTCTACAGTATTTAAAGATACCCCAAGAAGCTAATTA
TAACAAGACGAACTCCAATTCACTGTTCCTTGCATTCTAAAACCTTAAATACCAGAAAACAGCTTTTTCA
AAGTTGTTTTCAAAGTTGGCGTATAACATAGTATCGACGGAGCCGATTTTGAAACCGCGGTGATCACAGG
CAGCAACGCTCTGTCATCGTTACAATCAACATGCTACCCTCCGCGAGATCATCCGTGTTTCAAACCCGGC
AGCTTAGTTGCCGTTCTTCCGAATAGCATCGGTAACATGAGCAAAGTCTGCCGCCTTACAACGGCTCTCC
CGCTGACGCCGTCCCGGACTGATGGGCTGCCTGTATCGAGTGGTGATTTTGTGCCGAGCTGCCGGTCGGG
GAGCTGTTGGCTGGCTGGTGGCAGGATATATTGTGGTGTAAACAAATTGACGCTTAGACAACTTAATAAC
ACATTGCGGACGTTTTTAATGTACTGAATTAACGCCGAATTAATTCGGGGGATCTGGATTTTAGTACTGG
ATTTTGGTTTTAGGAATTAGAAATTTTATTGATAGAAGTATTTTACAAATACAAATACATACTAAGGGTT
TCTTATATGCTCAACACATGAGCGAAACCCTATAGGAACCCTAATTCCCTTATCTGGGAACTACTCACAC
ATTATTATGGAGAAACTCGAGCTTGTCGATCGACAGATCCGGTCGGCATCTACTCTATTTCTTTGCCCTC
GGACGAGTGCTGGGGCGTCGGTTTCCACTATCGGCGAGTACTTCTACACAGCCATCGGTCCAGACGGCCG
CGCTTCTGCGGGCGATTTGTGTACGCCCGACAGTCCCGGCTCCGGATCGGACGATTGCGTCGCATCGACC
CTGCGCCCAAGCTGCATCATCGAAATTGCCGTCAACCAAGCTCTGATAGAGTTGGTCAAGACCAATGCGG
AGCATATACGCCCGGAGTCGTGGCGATCCTGCAAGCTCCGGATGCCTCCGCTCGAAGTAGCGCGTCTGCT
GCTCCATACAAGCCAACCACGGCCTCCAGAAGAAGATGTTGGCGACCTCGTATTGGGAATCCCCGAACAT
CGCCTCGCTCCAGTCAATGACCGCTGTTATGCGGCCATTGTCCGTCAGGACATTGTTGGAGCCGAAATCC
GCGTGCACGAGGTGCCGGACTTCGGGGCAGTCCTCGGCCCAAAGCATCAGCTCATCGAGAGCCTGCGCGA
CGGACGCACTGACGGTGTCGTCCATCACAGTTTGCCAGTGATACACATGGGGATCAGCAATCGCGCATAT
GAAATCACGCCATGTAGTGTATTGACCGATTCCTTGCGGTCCGAATGGGCCGAACCCGCTCGTCTGGCTA
AGATCGGCCGCAGCGATCGCATCCATAGCCTCCGCGACCGGTTGTAGAACAGCGGGCAGTTCGGTTTCAG
GCAGGTCTTGCAACGTGACACCCTGTGCACGGCGGGAGATGCAATAGGTCAGGCTCTCGCTAAACTCCCC
AATGTCAAGCACTTCCGGAATCGGGAGCGCGGCCGATGCAAAGTGCCGATAAACATAACGATCTTTGTAG
AAACCATCGGCGCAGCTATTTACCCGCAGGACATATCCACGCCCTCCTACATCGAAGCTGAAAGCACGAG
ATTCTTCGCCCTCCGAGAGCTGCATCAGGTCGGAGACGCTGTCGAACTTTTCGATCAGAAACTTCTCGAC
AGACGTCGCGGTGAGTTCAGGCTTTTTCATATCTCATTGCCCCCCGGGATCTGCGAAAGCTCGAGAGAGA
TAGATTTGTAGAGAGAGACTGGTGATTTCAGCGTGTCCTCTCCAAATGAAATGAACTTCCTTATATAGAG
GAAGGTCTTGCGAAGGATAGTGGGATTGTGCGTCATCCCTTACGTCAGTGGAGATATCACATCAATCCAC
TTGCTTTGAAGACGTGGTTGGAACGTCTTCTTTTTCCACGATGCTCCTCGTGGGTGGGGGTCCATCTTTG
GGACCACTGTCGGCAGAGGCATCTTGAACGATAGCCTTTCCTTTATCGCAATGATGGCATTTGTAGGTGC
CACCTTCCTTTTCTACTGTCCTTTTGATGAAGTGACAGATAGCTGGGCAATGGAATCCGAGGAGGTTTCC
CGATATTACCCTTTGTTGAAAAGTCTCAATAGCCCTTTGGTCTTCTGAGACTGTATCTTTGATATTCTTG
GAGTAGACGAGAGTGTCGTGCTCCACCATGTTATCACATCAATCCACTTGCTTTGAAGACGTGGTTGGAA
CGTCTTCTTTTTCCACGATGCTCCTCGTGGGTGGGGGTCCATCTTTGGGACCACTGTCGGCAGAGGCATC
TTGAACGATAGCCTTTCCTTTATCGCAATGATGGCATTTGTAGGTGCCACCTTCCTTTTCTACTGTCCTT
TTGATGAAGTGACAGATAGCTGGGCAATGGAATCCGAGGAGGTTTCCCGATATTACCCTTTGTTGAAAAG
TCTCAATAGCCCTTTGGTCTTCTGAGACTGTATCTTTGATATTCTTGGAGTAGACGAGAGTGTCGTGCTC
CACCATGTTGGCAAGCTGCTCTAGCCAATACGCAAACCGCCTCTCCCCGCGCGTTGGCCGATTCATTAAT
GCAGCTGGCACGACAGGTTTCCCGACTGGAAAGCGGGCAGTGAGCGCAACGCAATTAATGTGAGTTAGCT
CACTCATTAGGCACCCCAGGCTTTACACTTTATGCTTCCGGCTCGTATGTTGTGTGGAATTGTGAGCGGA
TAACAATTTCACACAGGAAACAGCTATGACCATGATTACGAATTCGAGCTCGGTACCCGGGGATCCTCTA
GAGTCGACCTGCAGGCATGCAAGCTTGGCACTGGCCGTCGTTTTACAACGTCGTGACTGGGAAAACCCTG
GCGTTACCCAACTTAATCGCCTTGCAGCACATCCCCCTTTCGCCAGCTGGCGTAATAGCGAAGAGGCCCG
CACCGATCGCCCTTCCCAACAGTTGCGCAGCCTGAATGGCGAATGCTAGAGCAGCTTGAGCTTGGATCAG
ATTGTCGTTTCCCGCCTTCAGTTTAGCTTCATGGAGTCAAAGATTCAAATAGAGGACCTAACAGAACTCG
CCGTAAAGACTGGCGAACAGTTCATACAGAGTCTCTTACGACTCAATGACAAGAAGAAAATCTTCGTCAA
CATGGTGGAGCACGACACACTTGTCTACTCCAAAAATATCAAAGATACAGTCTCAGAAGACCAAAGGGCA
ATTGAGACTTTTCAACAAAGGGTAATATCCGGAAACCTCCTCGGATTCCATTGCCCAGCTATCTGTCACT
TTATTGTGAAGATAGTGGAAAAGGAAGGTGGCTCCTACAAATGCCATCATTGCGATAAAGGAAAGGCCAT
CGTTGAAGATGCCTCTGCCGACAGTGGTCCCAAAGATGGACCCCCACCCACGAGGAGCATCGTGGAAAAA
GAAGACGTTCCAACCACGTCTTCAAAGCAAGTGGATTGATGTGATATCTCCACTGACGTAAGGGATGACG
CACAATCCCACTATCCTTCGCAAGACCCTTCCTCTATATAAGGAAGTTCATTTCATTTGGAGAGAACACG
GGGGACTCTTGACCATGGTA
