>Addgene plasmid #84233 | Osa-pCAMBIA-1301-STTM1432 | depositor partial sequence | sequence record 174514 | STTM1432
CATTTGGAGAGGACAGCCCAAGCTTGGTACCTGTCGGTGTCATTCACTCTCCTGATGTTGTTGTTGTTAT
GGTCTAATTTAAATATGGTCTAAAGAAGAAGAATTGTCGGTGTCATTCACTCTCCTGATGGATCCACTAG
TGAATTCGGTACGCTGAAATCACCAG
